Addgene plasmid #152544: pGBW-m4134219
Purpose: Mammalian expression plasmid for SARS-CoV-2 3C-like proteinase
Depositing lab: Ginkgo Bioworks & Benjie Chen. Depositing organization: Ginkgo Bioworks.
Backbone
  Vector backbone: pTwist_CMV_Hygro_6
  Backbone size w/o insert (bp): 6525
  Vector type: Mammalian Expression
  Selectable markers: Hygromycin
Growth in bacteria
  Bacterial resistance: Ampicillin, 100 μg/mL
  Growth temperature: 37°C
  Growth strain: DH5alpha
  Copy number: High Copy
Gene/Insert
  Gene/Insert name: SARS-CoV-2 3C-like proteinase (alt name: nsp5)
  Species: Severe acute respiratory syndrome coronavirus 2
  Insert size (bp): 917
  Mutation: codon optimized
  Entrez Gene: ORF1ab (a.k.a. GU280_gp01)
  Promoter: CMV
  Tag / fusion protein: Cleavable TEV;TapTag (C terminal on backbone)
  Cloning method: Unknown
Resource information
  A portion of this plasmid was derived from a plasmid made by: GinkgoBioworks
Depositor comments: NCBI reference sequence: YP_009725301.1
How to cite: pGBW-m4134219 was a gift from Ginkgo Bioworks & Benjie Chen (Addgene plasmid # 152544 ; http://n2t.net/addgene:152544 ; RRID:Addgene_152544)
