[The description below was written by a language model from this plasmid's Addgene catalogue record and pLannotate feature annotations shown in this document.]
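Description:
pGBW-m4134219 is a mammalian expression plasmid built on the pTwist_CMV_Hygro_6 backbone that carries a codon-optimized coding sequence for the SARS-CoV-2 3C-like proteinase (nsp5, the main protease released from the ORF1ab polyprotein). In bacteria it is maintained as a high-copy plasmid through a ColE1/pUC-type origin and selected with ampicillin via a complete β-lactamase gene. For selection in mammalian cells it carries a separate cassette in which the human ubiquitin C promoter drives hygromycin B phosphotransferase, followed by a synthetic polyadenylation signal.

The roughly 0.9 kb insert is annotated as a fragment of the SARS-CoV-2 replicase polyprotein 1a and spans the numbering origin of the 8,030 nt depositor sequence. The automated annotation's descriptive text refers to nsp10, but this is generic polyprotein text rather than a description of the insert. Transcription comes from the CMV enhancer and CMV immediate early promoter elements directly upstream, and an SV40 poly(A) signal lies downstream, although it is annotated on the opposite strand. The catalogue lists a C-terminal, TEV-cleavable TAP tag supplied by the backbone. Consistent with this, the feature table shows a short myosin light chain kinase fragment, which probably corresponds to a calmodulin-binding peptide, and a Staphylococcus aureus protein A fragment immediately after the insert. These are the two affinity modules of a classical tandem affinity purification tag, while the TEV site itself is not annotated. The expression unit is flanked by β-globin insulator elements and by bacterial T7 and rrnG terminators, which help isolate it from neighbouring transcription.

The design suits expression of tagged nsp5 in mammalian cells, stable line selection with hygromycin, and affinity purification of the protease, though the record states only mammalian expression as the purpose.
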