Features (pLannotate 1.2.2; 21 found; start..end, strand, type, name):
    980..1057    +  CDS            MYLK2 (fragment): MYLK2_HUMAN - Experimental evidence at protein level: Swiss-Prot protein existence level 1. Implicated in the level of global muscle contraction and cardiac function. Phosphorylates a specific serine in the N-terminus of a myosin light chain. From Homo sapiens (Human).
   1139..1489    +  CDS            spa (fragment): SPA_STAAU - Experimental evidence at protein level: Swiss-Prot protein existence level 1. Plays a role in the inhibition of the host innate and adaptive immune responses. Possesses five immunoglobulin-binding domains that capture both the fragment crystallizable region (Fc region) and the Fab region (part of Ig that identifies antigen) of immunoglobulins (By similarity). In turn, Staphylococcus aureus is protected from phagocytic killing via inhibition of Ig Fc region. In addition, the host elicited B-cell response is prevented due to a decrease of antibody-secreting cell proliferation that en
   1570..1691    -  polyA_signal   SV40 poly(A) signal: SV40 polyadenylation signal
   1714..1783    -  CDS            large T antigen (fragment): large T antigen from SV40 (simian virus 40)
   1806..1852    +  terminator     T7 terminator: transcription terminator for bacteriophage T7 RNA polymerase
   1882..2018    +  terminator     rrnG terminator: transcription terminator from the E. coli ribosomal RNA rrnG operon (Albrechtsen et al., 1991)
   2063..2134    +  misc_feature   3' β-globin insulator: insulator downstream of the human β-globin locus (Farrell et al., 2002)
   2360..2948    -  rep_origin     ori: high-copy-number ColE1/pMB1/pBR322/pUC origin of replication
   3120..3184    -  CDS            bla(M) (fragment): β-lactamase lacking the signal sequence; bla(M); allows cytosolic expression of β-lactamase
   3448..4657    +  promoter       UbC promoter: human ubiquitin C promoter
   4667..5688    +  CDS            HygR (fragment): hygromycin B phosphotransferase confers resistance to hygromycin
   5716..5764    +  polyA_signal   poly(A) signal: synthetic polyadenylation signal
   6030..6890    +  CDS            AmpR: β-lactamase; bla; confers resistance to ampicillin, carbenicillin, and related antibiotics
   6903..7039    +  terminator     rrnG terminator: transcription terminator from the E. coli ribosomal RNA rrnG operon (Albrechtsen et al., 1991)
   7184..7255    +  misc_feature   5' β-globin insulator: insulator upstream of the human β-globin locus (Farrell et al., 2002)
   7260..7306    -  terminator     T7 terminator: transcription terminator for bacteriophage T7 RNA polymerase
   7324..7372    -  polyA_signal   poly(A) signal: synthetic polyadenylation signal
   7453..7756    +  enhancer       CMV enhancer: human cytomegalovirus immediate early enhancer
   7829..7846    -  promoter       CMV promoter (fragment): human cytomegalovirus (CMV) immediate early promoter
   7909..7960    +  promoter       CMVd2 promoter: truncated human cytomegalovirus (CMV) immediate early promoter that yields moderately reduced expression relative to the full-length promoter
   8014..925     +  CDS            R1A_SARS2 (fragment) (across the origin) (sequence partly withheld): Experimental evidence at protein level: Swiss-Prot protein existence level 1. [Non-structural protein 10]: Plays a pivotal role in viral transcription by stimulating both nsp14 3'-5' exoribonuclease and nsp16 2'-O-methyltransferase activities. Therefore plays an essential role in viral mRNAs cap methylation. From Severe acute respiratory syndrome coronavirus 2 (2019-nCoV) (SARS-CoV-2).
>Addgene plasmid #152544 | pGBW-m4134219 | depositor full sequence | sequence record 295556 | Full Sequence
CACCATG
[918 nt withheld, positions 8-925]
GAAAACCTTTACTTTCAGTCGGGACGGCGAATCCCGGGGCTGATAAATCCCTGGAAAAGGAGATGGAAGA
AGAACTTTATTGCAGTGTCTGCGGCTAACCGGTTCAAAAAGATCAGTTCAAGCGGCGCCCTAGATTACGA
CATTCCTACGACCGCCTCCGAGAATCTCTATTTCCAGGGTGAATTTGGCTTGGCACAACATGACGAGGCC
GTCGATAACAAGTTTAATAAAGAACAGCAGAACGCTTTCTATGAGATCCTTCACTTACCAAATCTGAACG
AAGAGCAACGCAACGCTTTCATTCAGAGCCTGAAAGACGATCCCTCGCAGTCTGCAAATCTCCTGGCCGA
AGCCAAGAAGCTGAATGACGCACAGGCTCCAAAAGTTGATAACAAGTTTAACAAGGAGCAGCAGAATGCT
TTCTACGAGATATTGCACCTTCCTAATCTGAATGAGGAACAAAGAAATGCATTTATCCAGTCCCTAAAAG
ACGATCCATCACAGAGTGCCAACCTGCTTGCGGAAGCCAAAAAGCTCAATGATGCCCAGGCCCCGAAAGT
AGACGCGAACCATCAATAAGGATCCGCAGGCCTCTGCTAGCTTGACTGACTGAGATACAGCGTACCTTCA
GCTCACAGACATGATAAGATACATTGATGAGTTTGGACAAACCACAACTAGAATGCAGTGAAAAAAATGC
TTTATTTGTGAAATTTGTGATGCTATTGCTTTATTTGTAACCATTATAAGCTGCAATAAACAAGTTAACA
ACAACAATTGCATTCATTTTATGTTTCAGGTTCAGGGGGAGGTGTGGGAGGTTTTTTAAAGCAAGTAAAA
CCTCTACAAATGTGGTATTGGCCCATCTCTATCGGTATCGTAGCATAACCCCTTGGGGCCTCTAAACGGG
TCTTGAGGGGTTTTTTGTGCCCCTCGGGCCGGATTGCTATCTACCGGCATTGGCGCAGAAAAAAATGCCT
GATGCGACGCTGCGCGTCTTATACTCCCACATATGCCAGATTCAGCAACGGATACGGCTTCCCCAACTTG
CCCACTTCCATACGTGTCCTCCTTACCAGAAATTTATCCTTAAGGTCGTCAGCTATCCTGCAGGCGATCT
CTCGATTTCGATCAAGACATTCCTTTAATGGTCTTTTCTGGACACCACTAGGGGTCAGAAGTAGTTCATC
AAACTTTCTTCCCTCCCTAATCTCATTGGTTACCTTGGGCTATCGAAACTTAATTAACCAGTCAAGTCAG
CTACTTGGCGAGATCGACTTGTCTGGGTTTCGACTACGCTCAGAATTGCGTCAGTCAAGTTCGATCTGGT
CCTTGCTATTGCACCCGTTCTCCGATTACGAGTTTCATTTAAATCATGTGAGCAAAAGGCCAGCAAAAGG
CCAGGAACCGTAAAAAGGCCGCGTTGCTGGCGTTTTTCCATAGGCTCCGCCCCCCTGACGAGCATCACAA
AAATCGACGCTCAAGTCAGAGGTGGCGAAACCCGACAGGACTATAAAGATACCAGGCGTTTCCCCCTGGA
AGCTCCCTCGTGCGCTCTCCTGTTCCGACCCTGCCGCTTACCGGATACCTGTCCGCCTTTCTCCCTTCGG
GAAGCGTGGCGCTTTCTCATAGCTCACGCTGTAGGTATCTCAGTTCGGTGTAGGTCGTTCGCTCCAAGCT
GGGCTGTGTGCACGAACCCCCCGTTCAGCCCGACCGCTGCGCCTTATCCGGTAACTATCGTCTTGAGTCC
AACCCGGTAAGACACGACTTATCGCCACTGGCAGCAGCCACTGGTAACAGGATTAGCAGAGCGAGGTATG
TAGGCGGTGCTACAGAGTTCTTGAAGTGGTGGCCTAACTACGGCTACACTAGAAGAACAGTATTTGGTAT
CTGCGCTCTGCTGAAGCCAGTTACCTTCGGAAAAAGAGTTGGTAGCTCTTGATCCGGCAAACAAACCACC
GCTGGTAGCGGTGGTTTTTTTGTTTGCAAGCAGCAGATTACGCGCAGAAAAAAAGGATCTCAAGAAGATC
CTTTGATCTTTTCTACGGGGTCTGACGCTCAGTGGAACGAAAACTCACGTTAAGGGATTTTGGTCATGAG
ATTATCAAAAAGGATCTTCACCTAGATCCTTTTAAATTAAAAATGAAGTTTTAAATCAATCTAAAGTATA
TATGAGTAAACTTGGTCTGACAGTTACCAATGCTTAATCAGTGAGGCACCTATCTCAGCGATCTGTCTAT
TTCGTTCATCCATAGTTGCATTTAAATTTCCGAACTCTCCAAGGCCCTCGTCGGAAAATCTTCAAACCTT
TCGTCCGATCCATCTTGCAGGCTACCTCTCGAACGAACTATCGCAAGTCTCTTGGCCGGCCTTGCGCCTT
GGCTATTGCTTGGCAGCGCCTATCGCCAGGTATTACTCCAATCCCGAATATCCGAGATCGGGATCACCCG
AGAGAAGTTCAACCTACATCCTCAATCCCGATCTATCCGAGATCCGAGGAATATCGAAATCGGGGCGCGC
CTGGCCTCCGCGCCGGGTTTTGGCGCCTCCCGCGGGCGCCCCCCTCGTCACGGCGAGCGCTGCCACGTCA
GACGAAGGGCGCAGGAGCGTCCTGATCCTTCCGCCCGGACGCTCAGGACAGCGGCCCGCTGCTCATAAGA
CTCGGCCTTAGAACCCCAGTATCAGCAGAAGGACATTTTAGGACGGGACTTGGGTGACTCTAGGGCACTG
GTTTTCTTTCCAGAGAGCGGAACAGGCGAGGAAAAGTAGTCCCTTCTCGGCGATTCTGCGGAGGGATCTC
CGTGGGGCGGTGAACGCCGATGATTATATAAGGACGCGCCGGGTGTGGCACAGCTAGTTCCGTCGCAGCC
GGGATTTGGGTCGCGGTTCTTGTTTGTGGATCGCTGTGATCGTCACTTGGTGAGTAGCGGGCTGCTGGGC
TGGCCGGGGCTTTCGTGGCCGCCGGGCCGCTCGGTGGGACGGAAGCGTGTGGAGAGACCGCCAAGGGCTG
TAGTCTGGGTCCGCGAGCAAGGTTGCCCTGAACTGGGGGTTGGGGGGAGCGCAGCAAAATGGCGGCTGTT
CCCGAGTCTTGAATGGAAGACGCTTGTGAGGCGGGCTGTGAGGTCGTTGAAACAAGGTGGGGGGCATGGT
GGGCGGCAAGAACCCAAGGTCTTGAGCCCTTCGCTAATGCGGGAAAGCTCTTATTCGGGTGAGATGGGCT
GGGCACCATCTGGGGACCCTGACGTGAAGTTTGTCACTGACTGGAGAACTCGGTTTGTCGTCTGTTGCGG
GGGCGGCAGTTATGGCGGTGCCGTTGGGCAGTGCACCCGTACCTTTGGGAGCGCGCGCCCTCGTCGTGTC
GTGACGTCACCCGTTCTGTTGGCTTATAATGCAGGGTGGGGCCACCTGCCGGTAGGTGTGCGGTAGGCTT
TTCTCCGTCGCAGGACGCAGGGTTCGGGCCTAGGGTAGGCTCTCCTGAATCGACAGGCGCCGGACCTCTG
GTGAGGGGAGGGATAAGTGAGGCGTCAGTTTCTTTGGTCGGTTTTATGTACCTATCTTCTTAAGTAGCTG
AAGCTCCGGTTTTGAACTATGCGCTCGGGGTTGGCGAGTGTGTTTTGTGAAGTTTTTTAGGCACCTTTTG
AAATGTAATCATTTGGGTCAATATGTAATTTTCAGTGTTAGACTTGTAAATTGTCCGCTAAATTCTGGCC
GTTTTTGGCTTTTTTGTTAGACAACATGGGTAAAAAGCCTGAACTCACCGCGACGTCTGTCGAGAAGTTT
CTGATCGAAAAGTTCGACAGCGTCTCCGACCTGATGCAGCTCTCGGAGGGCGAAGAATCTCGTGCTTTCA
GCTTCGATGTAGGAGGGCGTGGATATGTCCTGCGGGTAAATAGCTGCGCCGATGGTTTCTACAAAGATCG
TTATGTTTATCGGCACTTTGCATCCGCCGCGCTCCCGATTCCGGAAGTGCTTGACATTGGGGAGTTCAGC
GAGAGCCTGACCTATTGCATCTCCCGCCGTGCACAGGGTGTCACGTTGCAAGACCTGCCTGAAACCGAAC
TGCCCGCTGTTCTGCAGCCGGTCGCGGAGGCAATGGATGCCATCGCTGCCGCCGATCTTAGCCAGACGAG
CGGGTTCGGCCCATTCGGACCGCAAGGAATCGGTCAATACACTACATGGCGTGATTTCATATGCGCGATT
GCTGATCCCCATGTGTATCACTGGCAAACTGTGATGGACGACACCGTCAGTGCGTCCGTCGCGCAGGCTC
TCGATGAGCTGATGCTTTGGGCCGAGGACTGCCCCGAAGTCCGGCACCTCGTGCACGCGGATTTCGGCTC
CAACAATGTCCTGACGGACAATGGCCGCATAACAGCGGTCATTGACTGGAGCGAGGCGATGTTCGGGGAT
TCCCAATACGAGGTCGCCAACATCTTCTTCTGGAGGCCGTGGTTGGCTTGTATGGAGCAGCAGACGCGCT
ACTTCGAGCGGAGGCATCCGGAGCTTGCAGGATCGCCCCGGCTCCGGGCGTATATGCTCCGCATTGGTCT
TGACCAACTCTATCAGAGCTTGGTTGACGGCAATTTCGATGATGCAGCTTGGGCGCAGGGTCGATGCGAC
GCAATCGTCCGATCCGGAGCCGGGACTGTCGGGCGTACACAAATCGCCCGCAGAAGCGCCGCCGTCTGGA
CCGATGGCTGTGTAGAAGTACTCGCCGATAGTGGAAACCGACGCCCCAGCACTCGTCCGAGGGCAAAGGA
ATAAGCTAGTATGTAAGCCTAGTCTTAGATAATAAAATCGCTATCCATCGAAGATGGATGTGTGTTGGTT
TTTTGTGTGTGTAACGCTAGGCGCGCCTGGTGTACCGAGAACGATCCTCTCAGTGCGAGTCTCGACGATC
CATATCGTTGCTTGGCAGTCAGCCAGTCGGAATCCAGCTTGGGACCCAGGAAGTCCAATCGTCAGATATT
GTACTCAAGCCTGGTCACGGCAGCGTACCGATCTGTTTAAACCTAGATATTGATAGTCTGATCGGTCAAC
GTATAATCGAGTCCTAGCTTTTGCAAACATCTATCAAGAGACAGGATCAGCAGGAGGCTTTCGCATGAGT
ATTCAACATTTCCGTGTCGCCCTTATTCCCTTTTTTGCGGCATTTTGCCTTCCTGTTTTTGCTCACCCAG
AAACGCTGGTGAAAGTAAAAGATGCTGAAGATCAGTTGGGTGCGCGAGTGGGTTACATCGAACTGGATCT
CAACAGCGGTAAGATCCTTGAGAGTTTTCGCCCCGAAGAACGCTTTCCAATGATGAGCACTTTTAAAGTT
CTGCTATGTGGCGCGGTATTATCCCGTATTGACGCCGGGCAAGAGCAACTCGGTCGCCGCATACACTATT
CTCAGAATGACTTGGTTGAGTATTCACCAGTCACAGAAAAGCATCTTACGGATGGCATGACAGTAAGAGA
ATTATGCAGTGCTGCCATAACCATGAGTGATAACACTGCGGCCAACTTACTTCTGACAACGATTGGAGGA
CCGAAGGAGCTAACCGCTTTTTTGCACAACATGGGGGATCATGTAACTCGCCTTGATCGTTGGGAACCGG
AGCTGAATGAAGCCATACCAAACGACGAGCGTGACACCACGATGCCTGTAGCAATGGCAACAACCTTGCG
TAAACTATTAACTGGCGAACTACTTACTCTAGCTTCCCGGCAACAGTTGATAGACTGGATGGAGGCGGAT
AAAGTTGCAGGACCACTTCTGCGCTCGGCCCTTCCGGCTGGCTGGTTTATTGCTGATAAATCTGGAGCCG
GTGAGCGTGGGTCTCGCGGTATCATTGCAGCACTGGGGCCAGATGGTAAGCCCTCCCGTATCGTAGTTAT
CTACACGACGGGGAGTCAGGCAACTATGGATGAACGAAATAGACAGATCGCTGAGATAGGTGCCTCACTG
ATTAAGCATTGGTAACCGATTCTAGGTGCATTGGCGCAGAAAAAAATGCCTGATGCGACGCTGCGCGTCT
TATACTCCCACATATGCCAGATTCAGCAACGGATACGGCTTCCCCAACTTGCCCACTTCCATACGTGTCC
TCCTTACCAGAAATTTATCCTTAAGATCGTTTAAACTCGACTCTGGCTCTATCGAATCTCCGTCGTTTCG
AGCTTACGCGAACAGCCGTGGCGCTCATTTGCTCGTCGGGCATCGAATCTCGTCAGCTATCGTCAGCTTA
CCTTTTTGGCAGCGATCGCGGCTCCCGACATCTTGGACCATTAGCTCCACAGGTATCTTCTTCCCTCTAG
TGGTCATAACAGCAGCTTCAGCTACCTCTCAATTCAAAAAACCCCTCAAGACCCGTTTAGAGGCCCCAAG
GGGTTATGCTATCAATCGTTGCGTTACACACACAAAAAACCAACACACATCCATCTTCGATGGATAGCGA
TTTTATTATCTAACTGCTGATCGAGTGTAGCCAGATCTAGTAATCAATTACGGGGTCATTAGTTCATAGC
CCATATATGGAGTTCCGCGTTACATAACTTACGGTAAATGGCCCGCCTGGCTGACCGCCCAACGACCCCC
GCCCATTGACGTCAATAATGACGTATGTTCCCATAGTAACGCCAATAGGGACTTTCCATTGACGTCAATG
GGTGGAGTATTTACGGTAAACTGCCCACTTGGCAGTACATCAAGTGTATCATATGCCAAGTACGCCCCCT
ATTGACGTCAATGACGGTAAATGGCCCGCCTGGCATTATGCCCAGTACATGACCTTATGGGACTTTCCTA
CTTGGCAGTACATCTACGTATTAGTCATCGCTATTACCATGCTGATGCGGTTTTGGCAGTACATCAATGG
GCGTGGATAGCGGTTTGACTCACGGGGATTTCCAAGTCTCCACCCCATTGACGTCAATGGGAGTTTGTTT
TGGCACCAAAATCAACGGGACTTTCCAAAATGTCGTAACAACTCCGCCCCATTGACGCAAATGGGCGGTA
GGCGTGTACGGTGGGAGGTCTATATAAGCAGAGCTGGTTTAGTGAACCGTCAGATCAGATCTTTGTCGAT
CCTACCATCCACTCGACACACCCGCCAGCGGCCGC
